>Addgene plasmid #217731 | HA-MBP-TEVpCS-ADGRF5 CTFdeltaTA-FLAG | addgene full sequence | sequence record 430115 | Addgene NGS Result
GAACATTTCTCTATCGAAGGATCTGCGATCGCTCCGGTGCCCGTCAGTGGGCAGAGCGCACATCGCCCAC
AGTCCCCGAGAAGTTGGGGGGAGGGGTCGGCAATTGAACGGGTGCCTAGAGAAGGTGGCGCGGGGTAAAC
TGGGAAAGTGATGTCGTGTACTGGCTCCGCCTTTTTCCCGAGGGTGGGGGAGAACCGTATATAAGTGCAG
TAGTCGCCGTGAACGTTCTTTTTCGCAACGGGTTTGCCGCCAGAACACAGCTGAAGCTTCGAGGGGCTCG
CATCTCTCCTTCACGCGCCCGCCGCCCTACCTGAGGCCGCCATCCACGCCGGTTGAGTCGCGTTCTGCCG
CCTCCCGCCTGTGGTGCCTCCTGAACTGCGTCCGCCGTCTAGGTAAGTTTAAAGCTCAGGTCGAGACCGG
GCCTTTGTCCGGCGCTCCCTTGGAGCCTACCTAGACTCAGCCGGCTCTCCACGCTTTGCCTGACCCTGCT
TGCTCAACTCTACGTCTTTGTTTCGTTTTCTGTTCTGCGCCGTTACAGATCCAAGCTGTGACCGGCGCCT
ACCTGAGATCACCGGCGAAGGAGGGCCACCATGTACAGGATGCAACTCCTGTCTTGCATTGCACTAAGTC
TTGCACTTGTCACGAATTCGTACCCATACGATGTTCCAGATTACGCTGGATCCAAAATTGAAGAAGGCAA
ACTGGTGATTTGGATTAACGGCGATAAAGGCTATAACGGCCTGGCGGAAGTGGGCAAAAAATTTGAAAAA
GATACCGGCATTAAAGTGACCGTGGAACATCCGGATAAACTGGAAGAAAAATTTCCGCAGGTGGCGGCGA
CCGGCGATGGCCCGGATATTATTTTTTGGGCGCATGATCGCTTTGGCGGCTATGCGCAGAGCGGCCTGCT
GGCGGAAATTACCCCGGATAAAGCGTTTCAGGATAAACTGTATCCGTTTACCTGGGATGCGGTGCGCTAT
AACGGCAAACTGATTGCGTATCCGATTGCGGTGGAAGCGCTGAGCCTGATTTATAACAAAGATCTGCTGC
CGAACCCGCCGAAAACCTGGGAAGAAATTCCGGCGCTGGATAAAGAACTGAAAGCGAAAGGCAAAAGCGC
GCTGATGTTTAACCTGCAGGAACCGTATTTTACCTGGCCGCTGATTGCGGCGGATGGCGGCTATGCGTTT
AAATATGAAAACGGCAAATATGATATTAAAGATGTGGGCGTGGATAACGCGGGCGCGAAAGCGGGCCTGA
CCTTTCTGGTGGATCTGATTAAAAACAAACATATGAACGCGGATACCGATTATAGCATTGCGGAAGCGGC
GTTTAACAAAGGCGAAACCGCGATGACCATTAACGGCCCGTGGGCGTGGAGCAACATTGATACCAGCAAA
GTGAACTATGGCGTGACCGTGCTGCCGACCTTTAAAGGCCAGCCGAGCAAACCGTTTGTGGGCGTGCTGA
GCGCGGGCATTAACGCGGCGAGCCCGAACAAAGAACTGGCGAAAGAATTTCTGGAAAACTATCTGCTGAC
CGATGAAGGCCTGGAAGCGGTGAACAAAGATAAACCGCTGGGCGCGGTGGCGCTGAAAAGCTATGAAGAA
GAACTGGCGAAAGATCCGCGCATTGCGGCGACCATGGAAAACGCGCAGAAAGGCGAAATTATGCCGAACA
TTCCGCAGATGAGCGCGTTTTGGTATGCGGTGCGCACCGCGGTGATTAACGCGGCGAGCGGCCGCCAGAC
CGTGGATGAAGCGCTGAAAGATGCGCAGACCAACGAGAACCTTTACTTCCAATCCCCTGACTCCCCAGAT
CCTAGTTCTCTCCTGGGAATACTCCTGGATATTATTTCTTATGTTGGGGTGGGCTTTTCCATCTTGAGCT
TGGCAGCCTGTCTAGTTGTGGAAGCTGTGGTGTGGAAATCGGTGACCAAGAATCGGACTTCTTATATGCG
CCACACCTGCATAGTGAATATCGCTGCCTCCCTTCTGGTCGCCAACACCTGGTTCATTGTGGTCGCTGCC
ATCCAGGACAATCGCTACATACTCTGCAAGACAGCCTGTGTGGCTGCCACCTTCTTCATCCACTTCTTCT
ACCTCAGCGTCTTCTTCTGGATGCTGACACTGGGCCTCATGCTGTTCTATCGCCTGGTTTTCATTCTGCA
TGAAACAAGCAGGTCCACTCAGAAAGCCATTGCCTTCTGTCTTGGCTATGGCTGCCCACTTGCCATCTCG
GTCATCACGCTGGGAGCCACCCAGCCCCGGGAAGTCTATACGAGGAAGAATGTCTGTTGGCTCAACTGGG
AGGACACCAAGGCCCTGCTGGCTTTCGCCATCCCAGCACTGATCATTGTGGTGGTGAACATAACCATCAC
TATTGTGGTCATCACCAAGATCCTGAGGCCTTCCATTGGAGACAAGCCATGCAAGCAGGAGAAGAGCAGC
CTGTTTCAGATCAGCAAGAGCATTGGGGTCCTCACACCACTCTTGGGCCTCACTTGGGGTTTTGGTCTCA
CCACTGTGTTCCCAGGGACCAACCTTGTGTTCCATATCATATTTGCCATCCTCAATGTCTTCCAGGGATT
ATTCATTTTACTCTTTGGATGCCTCTGGGATCTGAAGGTACAGGAAGCTTTGCTGAATAAGTTTTCATTG
TCGAGATGGTCTTCACAGCACTCAAAGTCAACATCCCTGGGTTCATCCACACCTGTGTTTTCTATGAGTT
CTCCAATATCAAGGAGATTTAACAATTTGTTTGGTAAAACAGGAACGTATAATGTTTCCACCCCAGAAGC
AACCAGCTCATCCCTGGAAAACTCATCCAGTGCTTCTTCGTTGCTCAACGGTTCTGACTACAAAGACGAT
GACGACAAGTGAAGATCTGACAAAACTCACACATGCCCACCGTGCCCAGCACCTGAACTCCTGGGGGGAC
CGTCAGTCTTCCTCTTCCCCCCAAAACCCAAGGACACCCTCATGATCTCCCGGACCCCTGAGGTCACATG
CGTGGTGGTGGACGTGAGCCACGAAGACCCTGAGGTCAAGTTCAACTGGTACGTGGACGGCGTGGAGGTG
CATAATGCCAAGACAAAGCCGCGGGAGGAGCAGTACAACAGCACGTACCGTGTGGTCAGCGTCCTCACCG
TCCTGCACCAGGACTGGCTGAATGGCAAGGAGTACAAGTGCAAGGTCTCCAACAAAGCCCTCCCAGCCCC
CATCGAGAAAACCATCTCCAAAGCCAAAGGGCAGCCCCGAGAACCACAGGTGTACACCCTGCCCCCATCC
CGGGAGGAGATGACCAAGAACCAGGTCAGCCTGACCTGCCTGGTCAAAGGCTTCTATCCCAGCGACATCG
CCGTGGAGTGGGAGAGCAATGGGCAGCCGGAGAACAACTACAAGACCACGCCTCCCGTGCTGGACTCCGA
CGGCTCCTTCTTCCTCTACAGCAAGCTCACCGTGGACAAGAGCAGGTGGCAGCAGGGGAACGTCTTCTCA
TGCTCCGTGATGCACGAGGCTCTGCACAACCACTACACGCAGAAGAGCCTCTCCCTGTCTCCGGGTAAAT
GAGTGCTAGCTGGCCAGACATGATAAGATACATTGATGAGTTTGGACAAACCACAACTAGAATGCAGTGA
AAAAAATGCTTTATTTGTGAAATTTGTGATGCTATTGCTTTATTTGTAACCATTATAAGCTGCAATAAAC
AAGTTAACAACAACAATTGCATTCATTTTATGTTTCAGGTTCAGGGGGAGGTGTGGGAGGTTTTTTAAAG
CAAGTAAAACCTCTACAAATGTGGTATGGAATTAATTCTAAAATACAGCATAGCAAAACTTTAACCTCCA
AATCAAGCCTCTACTTGAATCCTTTTCTGAGGGATGAATAAGGCATAGGCATCAGGGGCTGTTGCCAATG
TGCATTAGCTGTTTGCAGCCTCACCTTCTTTCATGGAGTTTAAGATATAGTGTATTTTCCCAAGGTTTGA
ACTAGCTCTTCATTTCTTTATGTTTTAAATGCACTGACCTCCCACATTCCCTTTTTAGTAAAATATTCAG
AAATAATTTAAATACATCATTGCAATGAAAATAAATGTTTTTTATTAGGCAGAATCCAGATGCTCAAGGC
CCTTCATAATATCCCCCAGTTTAGTAGTTGGACTTAGGGAACAAAGGAACCTTTAATAGAAATTGGACAG
CAAGAAAGCGAGCTTCTAGCTTATCCTCAGTCCTGCTCCTCTGCCACAAAGTGCACGCAGTTGCCGGCCG
GGTCGCGCAGGGCGAACTCCCGCCCCCACGGCTGCTCGCCGATCTCGGTCATGGCCGGCCCGGAGGCGTC
CCGGAAGTTCGTGGACACGACCTCCGACCACTCGGCGTACAGCTCGTCCAGGCCGCGCACCCACACCCAG
GCCAGGGTGTTGTCCGGCACCACCTGGTCCTGGACCGCGCTGATGAACAGGGTCACGTCGTCCCGGACCA
CACCGGCGAAGTCGTCCTCCACGAAGTCCCGGGAGAACCCGAGCCGGTCGGTCCAGAACTCGACCGCTCC
GGCGACGTCGCGCGCGGTGAGCACCGGAACGGCACTGGTCAACTTGGCCATGATGGCTCCTCCTGTCAGG
AGAGGAAAGAGAAGAAGGTTAGTACAATTGCTATAGTGAGTTGTATTATACTATGCAGATATACTATGCC
AATGATTAATTGTCAAACTAGGGCTGCAGGGTTCATAGTGCCACTTTTCCTGCACTGCCCCATCTCCTGC
CCACCCTTTCCCAGGCATAGACAGTCAGTGACTTACCAAACTCACAGGAGGGAGAAGGCAGAAGCTTGAG
ACAGACCCGCGGGACCGCCGAACTGCGAGGGGACGTGGCTAGGGCGGCTTCTTTTATGGTGCGCCGGCCC
TCGGAGGCAGGGCGCTCGGGGAGGCCTAGCGGCCAATCTGCGGTGGCAGGAGGCGGGGCCGAAGGCCGTG
CCTGACCAATCCGGAGCACATAGGAGTCTCAGCCCCCCGCCCCAAAGCAAGGGGAAGTCACGCGCCTGTA
GCGCCAGCGTGTTGTGAAATGGGGGCTTGGGGGGGTTGGGGCCCTGACTAGTCAAAACAAACTCCCATTG
ACGTCAATGGGGTGGAGACTTGGAAATCCCCGTGAGTCAAACCGCTATCCACGCCCATTGATGTACTGCC
AAAACCGCATCATCATGGTAATAGCGATGACTAATACGTAGATGTACTGCCAAGTAGGAAAGTCCCATAA
GGTCATGTACTGGGCATAATGCCAGGCGGGCCATTTACCGTCATTGACGTCAATAGGGGGCGTACTTGGC
ATATGATACACTTGATGTACTGCCAAGTGGGCAGTTTACCGTAAATACTCCACCCATTGACGTCAATGGA
AAGTCCCTATTGGCGTTACTATGGGAACATACGTCATTATTGACGTCAATGGGCGGGGGTCGTTGGGCGG
TCAGCCAGGCGGGCCATTTACCGTAAGTTATGTAACGCCTGCAGGTTAATTAAGAACATGTGAGCAAAAG
GCCAGCAAAAGGCCAGGAACCGTAAAAAGGCCGCGTTGCTGGCGTTTTTCCATAGGCTCCGCCCCCCTGA
CGAGCATCACAAAAATCGACGCTCAAGTCAGAGGTGGCGAAACCCGACAGGACTATAAAGATACCAGGCG
TTTCCCCCTGGAAGCTCCCTCGTGCGCTCTCCTGTTCCGACCCTGCCGCTTACCGGATACCTGTCCGCCT
TTCTCCCTTCGGGAAGCGTGGCGCTTTCTCATAGCTCACGCTGTAGGTATCTCAGTTCGGTGTAGGTCGT
TCGCTCCAAGCTGGGCTGTGTGCACGAACCCCCCGTTCAGCCCGACCGCTGCGCCTTATCCGGTAACTAT
CGTCTTGAGTCCAACCCGGTAAGACACGACTTATCGCCACTGGCAGCAGCCACTGGTAACAGGATTAGCA
GAGCGAGGTATGTAGGCGGTGCTACAGAGTTCTTGAAGTGGTGGCCTAACTACGGCTACACTAGAAGAAC
AGTATTTGGTATCTGCGCTCTGCTGAAGCCAGTTACCTTCGGAAAAAGAGTTGGTAGCTCTTGATCCGGC
AAACAAACCACCGCTGGTAGCGGTGGTTTTTTTGTTTGCAAGCAGCAGATTACGCGCAGAAAAAAAGGAT
CTCAAGAAGATCCTTTGATCTTTTCTACGGGGTCTGACGCTCAGTGGAACGAAAACTCACGTTAAGGGAT
TTTGGTCATGGCTAGTTAATTAACATTTAAATCAGCGGCCGCAATAAAATATCTTTATTTTCATTACATC
TGTGTGTTGGTTTTTTGTGTGAATCGTAACTAACATACGCTCTCCATCAAAACAAAACGAAACAAAACAA
ACTAGCAAAATAGGCTGTCCCCAGTGCAAGTGCAGGTGCCA
Features (pLannotate 1.2.2; 17 found; start..end, strand, type, name):
     49..260     +  promoter       EF-1α core promoter: core promoter for human elongation factor EF-1α
    273..541     +  LTR            5' LTR (truncated): truncated 5' long terminal repeat (LTR) from human T-cell leukemia virus (HTLV) type 1
    591..650     +  sig_peptide    IL-2 signal sequence: human interleukin-2 signal sequence
    651..677     +  CDS            3xHA (fragment): three tandem HA epitope tags
    681..1781    +  CDS            malE (fragment): MALE_ECO57 - Experimental evidence at protein level: Swiss-Prot protein existence level 1. Part of the ABC transporter complex MalEFGK involved in maltose/maltodextrin import. Binds maltose and higher maltodextrins. From Escherichia coli O157:H7.
   1845..2702    +  CDS            ADGRF4 (fragment): AGRF4_HUMAN - Also known as GPR115, PGR18. Experimental evidence at protein level: Swiss-Prot protein existence level 1. Orphan receptor. From Homo sapiens (Human).
   2676..3569    +  CDS            IGHG_RABIT (fragment): Experimental evidence at protein level: Swiss-Prot protein existence level 1. From Oryctolagus cuniculus (Rabbit).
   3594..3715    -  polyA_signal   SV40 poly(A) signal: SV40 polyadenylation signal
   3738..3809    -  CDS            large T antigen (fragment): large T antigen from SV40 (simian virus 40)
   3819..4213    -  polyA_signal   β-globin poly(A): human β-globin polyadenylation signal
   4230..4601    -  CDS            ble: BLE_STRHI - Experimental evidence at protein level: Swiss-Prot protein existence level 1. Binding protein with a strong affinity to the bleomycin family of antibiotics. From Streptoalloteichus hindustanus.
   4663..4706    -  promoter       EM7 promoter (fragment): synthetic bacterial promoter&nbsp
   5093..5192    -  promoter       CMV promoter (fragment): human cytomegalovirus (CMV) immediate early promoter
   5194..5497    -  enhancer       CMV enhancer: human cytomegalovirus immediate early enhancer
   5577..6165    -  rep_origin     ori: high-copy-number ColE1/pMB1/pBR322/pUC origin of replication
   6273..6321    +  polyA_signal   poly(A) signal: synthetic polyadenylation signal
   6332..12      +  misc_feature   pause site (across the origin): RNA polymerase II transcriptional pause signal from the human α2 globin gene
