[The description below was written by a language model from this plasmid's Addgene catalogue record and pLannotate feature annotations shown in this document.]
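Description:
HA-MBP-TEVpCS-ADGRF5 CTFdeltaTA-FLAG is a mammalian expression plasmid of about 6.4 kb built on the pFuse-hIgG1-Fc2 backbone. It produces the transmembrane portion of the human adhesion GPCR ADGRF5 (GPR116). It replicates in E. coli from a high-copy ColE1/pUC-type origin. Selection uses a single ble (Zeocin/bleomycin resistance) gene on the opposite strand. This gene sits behind both a bacterial EM7 promoter and a CMV enhancer/promoter and ends in a β-globin poly(A), so the same marker can serve in bacteria and in mammalian cells.

The expression cassette is driven by the composite promoter typical of this backbone, an EF-1α core promoter joined to a truncated HTLV-1 5' LTR segment, and terminates at an SV40 poly(A) signal. The open reading frame begins with an IL-2 signal sequence that directs the protein into the secretory pathway. An HA epitope and E. coli maltose-binding protein follow. According to the plasmid name, a TEV protease cleavage site comes next, although it is not annotated in the feature table. The receptor fragment lacks residues 1–996, and the name describes it as the C-terminal fragment with the tethered agonist removed. A C-terminal FLAG tag is recorded but also not annotated.

The automated annotation labels the receptor region as ADGRF4 and an adjoining, overlapping stretch as rabbit IgG heavy chain. The ADGRF4 call is probably a homology-based match to the related ADGRF5 sequence, but the IgG-like hit cannot be explained from the record.

This design suits cell-surface detection through the tags and signalling studies on adhesion GPCR transmembrane domains lacking the tethered agonist.
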