Addgene plasmid #217731: HA-MBP-TEVpCS-ADGRF5 CTFdeltaTA-FLAG
Purpose: Mammalian expression of Adhesion G Protein-Coupled Receptor transmembrane domains
Depositing lab: Stephen Blacklow. Depositing organization: Harvard Medical School. Publication: Heterogeneity of tethered agonist signaling in adhesion G protein-coupled receptors. Dates AN, Jones DTD, Smith JS, Skiba MA, Rich MF, Burruss MM, Kruse AC, Blacklow SC. Cell Chem Biol. 2024 Aug 15;31(8):1542-1553.e4. doi: 10.1016/j.chembiol.2024.03.004. Epub 2024 Apr 11. PubMed 38608683.
Backbone
  Vector backbone: pFuse-hIgG1-Fc2
  Backbone manufacturer: Invitrogen
  Vector type: Mammalian Expression
Growth in bacteria
  Bacterial resistance: Bleocin (Zeocin), 50 μg/mL
  Growth temperature: 37°C
  Growth strain: DH5alpha
  Copy number: High Copy
Gene/Insert
  Gene/Insert name: ADGRF5 (alt name: GPR116)
  Species: H. sapiens (human)
  Mutation: Deletion of residues 1-996
  Entrez Gene: ADGRF5 (a.k.a. GPR116, KPG_001)
  Tag / fusion protein: HA (N terminal on insert); FLAG (C terminal on insert)
  Cloning method: Gibson Cloning
Terms and licenses: Academic/Nonprofit Terms; Industry Terms: Not Available to Industry
Depositor comments: Please visit https://www.biorxiv.org/content/10.1101/2022.07.14.500097v2 for bioRxiv preprint.
How to cite: HA-MBP-TEVpCS-ADGRF5 CTFdeltaTA-FLAG was a gift from Stephen Blacklow (Addgene plasmid # 217731 ; http://n2t.net/addgene:217731 ; RRID:Addgene_217731)
